Addgene plasmid #141055: pUC-DEST-R5R4
Purpose: (Empty Backbone) Mutisite Gateway mediated vector construction
Depositing lab: Hideyuki Okano. Depositing organization: Keio University. Publication: A versatile toolbox for knock-in gene targeting based on the Multisite Gateway technology. Yoshimatsu S, Sone T, Nakajima M, Sato T, Okochi R, Ishikawa M, Nakamura M, Sasaki E, Shiozawa S, Okano H. PLoS One. 2019 Aug 27;14(8):e0221164. doi: 10.1371/journal.pone.0221164. eCollection 2019. PubMed 31454364.
Backbone
  Vector backbone: pUC
  Vector type: Mammalian Expression
Growth in bacteria
  Bacterial resistance: Chloramphenicol and Ampicillin, 25 & 100 μg/mL
  Growth temperature: 37°C
  Growth strain: ccdB Survival
  Copy number: High Copy
Gene/Insert
  Gene/Insert name: None
Terms and licenses: Academic/Nonprofit Terms; Industry Terms: Not Available to Industry
How to cite: pUC-DEST-R5R4 was a gift from Hideyuki Okano (Addgene plasmid # 141055 ; http://n2t.net/addgene:141055 ; RRID:Addgene_141055)
