[The description below was written by a language model from this plasmid's Addgene catalogue record and pLannotate feature annotations shown in this document.]
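Description:
pUC-DEST-R5R4 is an empty MultiSite Gateway destination vector of about 5 kb, built on a pUC backbone and intended for assembling multi-fragment constructs by LR recombination. It replicates in E. coli from the high-copy ColE1/pUC origin and carries an ampicillin resistance gene (bla with its own promoter) on the backbone. Remnants of the pUC lac region (CAP site, lac promoter and operator, lacZα and polylinker fragments) flank the point where the Gateway cassette was inserted into the multiple cloning site.

The functional core is a counter-selectable cassette bounded by two attR-type recombination sites. One is annotated as attR5. The other is called attR1 by the automated annotation but overlaps an attB4 core match, which, together with the plasmid's name, suggests that it is an attR4 site. Between them, on the reverse strand, lie the ccdB toxin gene, a fragment of ccdA, and a chloramphenicol acetyltransferase gene driven by the cat promoter. A short dpnD-like fragment is also annotated there. Because ccdB poisons DNA gyrase in ordinary strains, the empty vector must be maintained in a ccdB-tolerant host, with chloramphenicol selecting for retention of the cassette. In an LR reaction, compatible attL-flanked entry clones replace the ccdB/CmR cassette, so ampicillin-resistant colonies in a standard strain are enriched for correctly recombined products.

The record lists the vector type as mammalian expression, but the feature table shows no mammalian promoter, polyadenylation signal or mammalian selection marker, so such elements would have to come from the entry clones. The associated publication describes a toolbox for building knock-in gene-targeting vectors.
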