Features (pLannotate 1.2.2; 20 found; start..end, strand, type, name):
     24..147     +  protein_bind   attR5: mutant version of attR; recombination site for the Gateway® LR reaction LR Clonase™
    383..535     -  CDS            dpnD (fragment): DPND_STRPN - Protein predicted: Swiss-Prot protein existence level 4. From Streptococcus pneumoniae serotype 4 (strain ATCC BAA-334 / TIGR4).
    579..881     -  CDS            ccdB: CCDB_ECOLI - Also known as G, letB, letD. Experimental evidence at protein level: Swiss-Prot protein existence level 1. Toxic component of a type II toxin-antitoxin (TA) system, functioning in plasmid maintainence. Responsible for the post- segregational killing (PSK) of plasmid-free cells, also referred to as a plasmid addiction system. Half-life of over 2 hours. Cell killing by CcdB is accompanied by filamentation, defects in chromosome and plasmid segregation, defects in cell division, formation of anucleate cells, decreased DNA synthesis and plasmid loss. Interferes with the activity of DN
    886..1044    -  CDS            ccdA (fragment): CCDA_ECO57 - Also known as H, letA. Experimental evidence at protein level: Swiss-Prot protein existence level 1. Antitoxin component of a type II toxin-antitoxin (TA) system which inhibits the post-segregational killing (PSK) of plasmid-free cells, also referred to as a plasmid addiction system. Binds to and blocks the activity of CcdB; will also remove bound CcdB protein from the CcdB-GyrA complex by forming a CcdA-CcdB complex, a process termed rejuvenation. Functions as a transcriptional corepressor for the ccdAB operon, repression also requires CcdB (By similarity). From Escherichia coli
   1226..1884    -  CDS            CmR: chloramphenicol acetyltransferase; cat; confers resistance to chloramphenicol
   1885..1987    -  promoter       cat promoter: promoter of the E. coli cat gene encoding chloramphenicol acetyltransferase
   2165..2284    -  protein_bind   attR1: mutant version of attR; recombination site for the Gateway® LR reaction LR Clonase™
   2268..2288    -  protein_bind   attB4: mutant version of attB; core recombination site for the Gateway® BP reaction BP Clonase™
   2292..2313    +  misc_feature   MCS (fragment): pUC18/19 multiple cloning site
   2316..2470    +  CDS            lacZα (fragment): LacZα fragment of β-galactosidase; lacZ fragment
   2476..2575    -  misc_feature   bom (fragment): basis of mobility region from pBR322
   2677..2712    -  CDS            rop (fragment): Rop protein, which maintains plasmids at low copy number; rop
   2807..2911    +  promoter       AmpR promoter: bla
   2912..3772    +  CDS            AmpR: β-lactamase; bla; confers resistance to ampicillin, carbenicillin, and related antibiotics
   3943..4531    +  rep_origin     ori: high-copy-number ColE1/pMB1/pBR322/pUC origin of replication
   4714..4806    +  CDS            lacI (fragment): lac repressor; lacI; The lac repressor binds to the lac operator to inhibit transcription in E. coli. This inhibition can be relieved by adding lactose or isopropyl-β-D-thiogalactopyranoside (IPTG).
   4819..4840    +  protein_bind   CAP binding site: CAP binding activates transcription in the presence of cAMP. E. coli catabolite activator protein
   4855..4885    +  promoter       lac promoter: promoter for the E. coli lac operon
   4893..4909    +  protein_bind   lac operator: The lac repressor binds to the lac operator to inhibit transcription in E. coli. This inhibition can be relieved by adding lactose or isopropyl-β-D-thiogalactopyranoside (IPTG). lac repressor encoded by lacI
   4943..20      +  misc_feature   MCS (fragment) (across the origin): pUC18/19 multiple cloning site
>Addgene plasmid #141055 | pUC-DEST-R5R4 | addgene full sequence | sequence record 304970 | Addgene NGS Result
CCGGGGATCCTCTAGAGTCGGGGCAACTTTGTATACAAAAGTTGAACGAGAAACGTAAAATGATATAAAT
ATCAATATATTAAATTAGATTTTGCATAAAAAACAGACTACATAATACTGTAAAACACAACATATCCAGT
CACTATGAATCAACTACTTAGATGGTATTAGTGACCTGTAGTCGACCGACAGCCTTCCAAATGTTCTTCG
GGTGATGCTGCCAACTTAGTCGACCGACAGCCTTCCAAATGTTCTTCTCAAACGGAATCGTCGTATCCAG
CCTACTCGCTATTGTCCTCAATGCCGTATTAAATCATAAAAAGAAATAAGAAAAAGAGGTGCGAGCCTCT
TTTTTGTGTGACAAAATAAAAACATCTACCTATTCATATACGCTAGTGTCATAGTCCTGAAAATCATCTG
CATCAAGAACAATTTCACAACTCTTATACTTTTCTCTTACAAGTCGTTCGGCTTCATCTGGATTTTCAGC
CTCTATACTTACTAAACGTGATAAAGTTTCTGTAATTTCTACTGTATCGACCTGCAGACTGGCTGTGTAT
AAGGGAGCCTGACATTTATATTCCCCAGAACATCAGGTTAATGGCGTTTTTGATGTCATTTTCGCGGTGG
CTGAGATCAGCCACTTCTTCCCCGATAACGGAGACCGGCACACTGGCCATATCGGTGGTCATCATGCGCC
AGCTTTCATCCCCGATATGCACCACCGGGTAAAGTTCACGGGAGACTTTATCTGACAGCAGACGTGCACT
GGCCAGGGGGATCACCATCCGTCGCCCGGGCGTGTCAATAATATCACTCTGTACATCCACAAACAGACGA
TAACGGCTCTCTCTTTTATAGGTGTAAACCTTAAACTGCATTTCACCAGCCCCTGTTCTCGTCAGCAAAA
GAGCCGTTCATTTCAATAAACCGGGCGACCTCAGCCATCCCTTCCTGATTTTCCGCTTTCCAGCGTTCGG
CACGCAGACGACGGGCTTCATTCTGCATGGTTGTGCTTACCAGACCGGAGATATTGACATCATATATGCC
TTGAGCAACTGATAGCTGTCGCTGTCAACTGTCACTGTAATACGCTGCTTCATAGCATACCTCTTTTTGA
CATACTTCGGGTATACATATCAGTATATATTCTTATACCGCAAAAATCAGCGCGCAAATACGCATACTGT
TATCTGGCTTTTAGTAAGCCGGATCCACGCGGCGTTTACGCCCCCCCTGCCACTCATCGCAGTACTGTTG
TAATTCATTAAGCATTCTGCCGACATGGAAGCCATCACAAACGGCATGATGAACCTGAATCGCCAGCGGC
ATCAGCACCTTGTCGCCTTGCGTATAATATTTGCCCATGGTGAAAACGGGGGCGAAGAAGTTGTCCATAT
TGGCCACGTTTAAATCAAAACTGGTGAAACTCACCCAGGGATTGGCTGAGACGAAAAACATATTCTCAAT
AAACCCTTTAGGGAAATAGGCCAGGTTTTCACCGTAACACGCCACATCTTGCGAATATATGTGTAGAAAC
TGCCGGAAATCGTCGTGGTATTCACTCCAGAGCGATGAAAACGTTTCAGTTTGCTCATGGAAAACGGTGT
AACAAGGGTGAACACTATCCCATATCACCAGCTCACCGTCTTTCATTGCCATACGGAATTCCGGATGAGC
ATTCATCAGGCGGGCAAGAATGTGAATAAAGGCCGGATAAAACTTGTGCTTATTTTTCTTTACGGTCTTT
AAAAAGGCCGTAATATCCAGCTGAACGGTCTGGTTATAGGTACATTGAGCAACTGACTGAAATGCCTCAA
AATGTTCTTTACGATGCCATTGGGATATATCAACGGTGGTATATCCAGTGATTTTTTTCTCCATTTTAGC
TTCCTTAGCTCCTGAAAATCTCGATAACTCAAAAAATACGCCCGGTAGTGATCTTATTTCATTATGGTGA
AAGTTGGAACCTCTTACGTGCCGATCAACGTCTCATTTTCGCCAAAAGTTGGCCCAGGGCTTCCCGGTAT
CAACAGGGACACCAGGATTTATTTATTCTGCGAAGTGATCTTCCGTCACAGGTATTTATTCGGCGCAAAG
TGCGTCGGGTGATGCTGCCAACTTAGTCGACTACAGGTCACTAATACCATCTAAGTAGTTGATTCATAGT
GACTGGATATGTTGTGTTTTACAGTATTATGTAGTCTGTTTTTTATGCAAAATCTAATTTAATATATTGA
TATTTATATCATTTTACGTTTCTCGTTCAACTTTTCTATACAAAGTTGCCCCGACCTGCAGGCATGCAAG
CTTGGCACTGGCCGTCGTTTTACAACGTCGTGACTGGGAAAACCCTGGCGTTACCCAACTTAATCGCCTT
GCAGCACATCCCCCTTTCGCCAGCTGGCGTAATAGCGAAGAGGCCCGCACCGATCGCCCTTCCCAACAGT
TGCGCAGCCTGAATGGCGAATGGCGCCTGATGCGGTATTTTCTCCTTACGCATCTGTGCGGTATTTCACA
CCGCATATGGTGCACTCTCAGTACAATCTGCTCTGATGCCGCATAGTTAAGCCAGCCCCGACACCCGCCA
ACACCCGCTGACGCGCCCTGACGGGCTTGTCTGCTCCCGGCATCCGCTTACAGACAAGCTGTGACCGTCT
CCGGGAGCTGCATGTGTCAGAGGTTTTCACCGTCATCACCGAAACGCGCGAGACGAAAGGGCCTCGTGAT
ACGCCTATTTTTATAGGTTAATGTCATGATAATAATGGTTTCTTAGACGTCAGGTGGCACTTTTCGGGGA
AATGTGCGCGGAACCCCTATTTGTTTATTTTTCTAAATACATTCAAATATGTATCCGCTCATGAGACAAT
AACCCTGATAAATGCTTCAATAATATTGAAAAAGGAAGAGTATGAGTATTCAACATTTCCGTGTCGCCCT
TATTCCCTTTTTTGCGGCATTTTGCCTTCCTGTTTTTGCTCACCCAGAAACGCTGGTGAAAGTAAAAGAT
GCTGAAGATCAGTTGGGTGCACGAGTGGGTTACATCGAACTGGATCTCAACAGCGGTAAGATCCTTGAGA
GTTTTCGCCCCGAAGAACGTTTTCCAATGATGAGCACTTTTAAAGTTCTGCTATGTGGCGCGGTATTATC
CCGTATTGACGCCGGGCAAGAGCAACTCGGTCGCCGCATACACTATTCTCAGAATGACTTGGTTGAGTAC
TCACCAGTCACAGAAAAGCATCTTACGGATGGCATGACAGTAAGAGAATTATGCAGTGCTGCCATAACCA
TGAGTGATAACACTGCGGCCAACTTACTTCTGACAACGATCGGAGGACCGAAGGAGCTAACCGCTTTTTT
GCACAACATGGGGGATCATGTAACTCGCCTTGATCGTTGGGAACCGGAGCTGAATGAAGCCATACCAAAC
GACGAGCGTGACACCACGATGCCTGTAGCAATGGCAACAACGTTGCGCAAACTATTAACTGGCGAACTAC
TTACTCTAGCTTCCCGGCAACAATTAATAGACTGGATGGAGGCGGATAAAGTTGCAGGACCACTTCTGCG
CTCGGCCCTTCCGGCTGGCTGGTTTATTGCTGATAAATCTGGAGCCGGTGAGCGTGGGTCTCGCGGTATC
ATTGCAGCACTGGGGCCAGATGGTAAGCCCTCCCGTATCGTAGTTATCTACACGACGGGGAGTCAGGCAA
CTATGGATGAACGAAATAGACAGATCGCTGAGATAGGTGCCTCACTGATTAAGCATTGGTAACTGTCAGA
CCAAGTTTACTCATATATACTTTAGATTGATTTAAAACTTCATTTTTAATTTAAAAGGATCTAGGTGAAG
ATCCTTTTTGATAATCTCATGACCAAAATCCCTTAACGTGAGTTTTCGTTCCACTGAGCGTCAGACCCCG
TAGAAAAGATCAAAGGATCTTCTTGAGATCCTTTTTTTCTGCGCGTAATCTGCTGCTTGCAAACAAAAAA
ACCACCGCTACCAGCGGTGGTTTGTTTGCCGGATCAAGAGCTACCAACTCTTTTTCCGAAGGTAACTGGC
TTCAGCAGAGCGCAGATACCAAATACTGTTCTTCTAGTGTAGCCGTAGTTAGGCCACCACTTCAAGAACT
CTGTAGCACCGCCTACATACCTCGCTCTGCTAATCCTGTTACCAGTGGCTGCTGCCAGTGGCGATAAGTC
GTGTCTTACCGGGTTGGACTCAAGACGATAGTTACCGGATAAGGCGCAGCGGTCGGGCTGAACGGGGGGT
TCGTGCACACAGCCCAGCTTGGAGCGAACGACCTACACCGAACTGAGATACCTACAGCGTGAGCTATGAG
AAAGCGCCACGCTTCCCGAAGGGAGAAAGGCGGACAGGTATCCGGTAAGCGGCAGGGTCGGAACAGGAGA
GCGCACGAGGGAGCTTCCAGGGGGAAACGCCTGGTATCTTTATAGTCCTGTCGGGTTTCGCCACCTCTGA
CTTGAGCGTCGATTTTTGTGATGCTCGTCAGGGGGGCGGAGCCTATGGAAAAACGCCAGCAACGCGGCCT
TTTTACGGTTCCTGGCCTTTTGCTGGCCTTTTGCTCACATGTTCTTTCCTGCGTTATCCCCTGATTCTGT
GGATAACCGTATTACCGCCTTTGAGTGAGCTGATACCGCTCGCCGCAGCCGAACGACCGAGCGCAGCGAG
TCAGTGAGCGAGGAAGCGGAAGAGCGCCCAATACGCAAACCGCCTCTCCCCGCGCGTTGGCCGATTCATT
AATGCAGCTGGCACGACAGGTTTCCCGACTGGAAAGCGGGCAGTGAGCGCAACGCAATTAATGTGAGTTA
GCTCACTCATTAGGCACCCCAGGCTTTACACTTTATGCTTCCGGCTCGTATGTTGTGTGGAATTGTGAGC
GGATAACAATTTCACACAGGAAACAGCTATGACCATGATTACGAATTCGAGCTCGGTAC
